Addgene plasmid #211006: pHTN-HaloTag_DDB1:1-1140
Purpose: Mammalian expression of full-length human DDB1. N-terminal HaloTag.
Depositing lab: Cheryl Arrowsmith. Depositing organization: University of Toronto. Publication: A Target Class Ligandability Evaluation of WD40 Repeat-Containing Proteins. Ackloo S, Li F, Szewczyk M, Seitova A, Loppnau P, Zeng H, Xu J, Ahmad S, Arnautova YA, Baghaie AJ, Beldar S, Bolotokova A, Centrella PA, Chau I, Clark MA, Cuozzo JW, Dehghani-Tafti S, Disch JS, Dong A, Dumas A, Feng JA, Ghiabi P, Gibson E, Gilmer J, Goldman B, Green SR, Guie MA, Guilinger JP, Harms N, Herasymenko O, Houliston S, Hutchinson A, Kearnes S, Keefe AD, Kimani SW, Kramer T, Kutera M, Kwak HA, Lento C, Li Y, Liu J, Loup J, Machado RAC, Mulhern CJ, Perveen S, Righetto GL, Riley P, Shrestha S, Sigel EA, Silva M, Sintchak MD, Slakman BL, Taylor RD, Thompson J, Torng W, Underkoffler C, von Rechenberg M, Walsh RT, Watson I, Wilson DJ, Wolf E, Yadav M, Yazdi AK, Zhang J, Zhang Y, Santhakumar V, Edwards AM, Barsyte-Lovejoy D, Schapira M, Brown PJ, Halabelian L, Arrowsmith CH. J Med Chem. 2025 Jan 23;68(2):1092-1112. doi: 10.1021/acs.jmedchem.4c02010. Epub 2024 Nov 4. PubMed 39495097.
Backbone
  Vector backbone: pHTN-HaloTag
  Backbone manufacturer: Promega
  Vector type: Mammalian Expression
  Selectable markers: Neomycin (select with G418)
Growth in bacteria
  Bacterial resistance: Ampicillin, 100 μg/mL
  Growth temperature: 37°C
  Growth strain: DH5alpha
  Copy number: High Copy
Gene/Insert
  Gene/Insert name: DDB1:M1-H1140
  Species: H. sapiens (human)
  Insert size (bp): 3420
  Mutation: wild type
  Entrez Gene: DDB1 (a.k.a. DDBA, UV-DDB1, WHIKERS, XAP1, XPCE, XPE, XPE-BF)
  Promoter: CMV
  Tag / fusion protein: HaloTag (N terminal on insert)
  Cloning method: Ligation Independent Cloning
  Sequencing primers: 5′ ACCTGATCGGCAGCGAGATC; 3′ CTTATCATGTCTGCTCGAAG
Resource information
  A portion of this plasmid was derived from a plasmid made by: Mammalian Gene Collection (BC051764)
Terms and licenses: Academic/Nonprofit Terms; Industry Terms: Not Available to Industry
Depositor comments: 5' Cloning Site: EcoR1 (not destroyed), 3' Cloning Site: EcoRV (not destroyed). N terminal tag: maeigtgfpfdphyvevlgermhyvdvgprdgtpvlflhgnptssyvwrniiphvapthrciapdligmgksdkpdlgyffddhvrfmdafiealgleevvlvihdwgsalgfhwakrnpervkgiafmefirpiptwdewpefaretfqafrttdvgrkliidqnvfiegtlpmgvvrpltevemdhyrepflnpvdreplwrfpnelpiagepanivalveeymdwlhqspvpkllfwgtpgvlippaeaarlakslpnckavdigpglnllqednpdligseiarwlstleisgepttedlyfqsdnaiasef.
How to cite: pHTN-HaloTag_DDB1:1-1140 was a gift from Cheryl Arrowsmith (Addgene plasmid # 211006 ; http://n2t.net/addgene:211006 ; RRID:Addgene_211006)
