[The description below was written by a language model from this plasmid's Addgene catalogue record and pLannotate feature annotations shown in this document.]
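Description:
pHTN-HaloTag_DDB1:1-1140 is a mammalian expression plasmid of about 9.6 kb, built on the Promega pHTN-HaloTag backbone, that produces full-length wild-type human DDB1 (residues M1 to H1140, a 3,420 bp insert derived from a Mammalian Gene Collection clone) with an N-terminal HaloTag. It is propagated in E. coli as a high-copy plasmid through a ColE1/pUC-type origin and selected with ampicillin via the β-lactamase gene. A ColE1 cer site, which helps keep the plasmid monomeric, is also annotated. For selection in mammalian cells, a separate cassette places the neomycin phosphotransferase gene under the SV40 enhancer/early promoter with a synthetic poly(A) signal, allowing G418 selection of stable transfectants.

The expression unit is driven by the CMV immediate-early enhancer and promoter, followed by a chimeric β-globin/immunoglobulin intron that generally improves transcript processing and expression. A T7 promoter lies just upstream of the coding region, which would also permit in vitro transcription. The open reading frame begins with HaloTag, a modified bacterial dehalogenase that bonds covalently to chloroalkane ligands. It continues through a short linker containing a TEV protease site into DDB1, so the tag can be cleaved off after capture, and an SV40 poly(A) signal lies downstream. The insert was introduced by ligation-independent cloning, and the depositor notes that the flanking EcoRI and EcoRV sites are retained. Several short annotated fragments (SET1, T7 terminator, large T antigen, M13 ori, bom, tnpA) appear to be backbone remnants rather than functional parts.

DDB1 is a core component of the UV-DDB damage-recognition complex and of CUL4-based ubiquitin ligases. The construct was deposited with a study evaluating the ligandability of WD40 repeat proteins, but the record does not specify the assay in which it was used.
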