Features (pLannotate 1.2.2; 21 found; start..end, strand, type, name):
    140..517     +  enhancer       CMV enhancer: human cytomegalovirus immediate early enhancer
    519..718     +  promoter       CMV promoter: human cytomegalovirus (CMV) immediate early promoter
    857..989     +  intron         chimeric intron: chimera between introns from human β-globin and immunoglobulin heavy chain genes
   1033..1051    +  promoter       T7 promoter: promoter for bacteriophage T7 RNA polymerase
   1067..1957    +  CDS            HaloTag®: modified bacterial dehalogenase that forms covalent bonds with chloroalkane derivatives
   1970..1990    +  CDS            TEV site: tobacco etch virus (TEV) protease recognition and cleavage site
   2015..5434    +  CDS            DDB1 (sequence withheld): DDB1_HUMAN - Also known as XAP1. Experimental evidence at protein level: Swiss-Prot protein existence level 1. Protein, which is both involved in DNA repair and protein ubiquitination, as part of the UV-DDB complex and DCX (DDB1-CUL4-X-box) complexes, respectively (PubMed:15448697, PubMed:14739464, PubMed:16260596, PubMed:16482215, PubMed:17079684, PubMed:16407242, PubMed:16407252, PubMed:16940174). Core component of the UV-DDB complex (UV-damaged DNA-binding protein complex), a complex that recognizes UV- induced DNA damage and recruit proteins of the nucleotide excision repair pathway (the N
   5484..5509    +  CDS            SET1 (fragment): solubility-enhancement tag derived from T7 phage gene 10B
   5517..5533    +  terminator     T7 terminator (fragment): transcription terminator for bacteriophage T7 RNA polymerase
   5553..5674    -  polyA_signal   SV40 poly(A) signal: SV40 polyadenylation signal
   5697..5765    -  CDS            large T antigen (fragment): large T antigen from SV40 (simian virus 40)
   5770..5802    +  rep_origin     M13 ori (fragment): M13 bacteriophage origin of replication; arrow indicates direction of (+) strand synthesis
   5803..5854    -  misc_feature   bom (fragment): basis of mobility region from pBR322
   5919..6276    +  promoter       SV40 promoter: SV40 enhancer and early promoter
   6327..7118    +  CDS            neo: KKA2_KLEPN - Also known as kan, nptII. Experimental evidence at protein level: Swiss-Prot protein existence level 1. Resistance to kanamycin, neomycin, paromomycin, ribostamycin, butirosin and gentamicin B. From Klebsiella pneumoniae.
   7185..7233    +  polyA_signal   poly(A) signal: synthetic polyadenylation signal
   7254..7346    -  CDS            tnpA (fragment): TN5P_ECOLX - Also known as tnp. Experimental evidence at protein level: Swiss-Prot protein existence level 1. Mediates transposition of transposon Tn5 by a 'cut and paste' mechanism. First, the monomeric transposase binds the 19 bp inverted DNA repeats flanking the transposon. Then, dimerization of the DNA- bound transposase creates a synaptic DNA complex. After nicking of the first DNA strand, excision of the transposon proceeds through a series of intermediates. The transposase then mediates the insertion of the transposon at a new site by strand transfer. The activity of the wild- type tran
   7389..7493    +  promoter       AmpR promoter: bla
   7494..8354    +  CDS            AmpR: β-lactamase; bla; confers resistance to ampicillin, carbenicillin, and related antibiotics
   8512..9100    -  rep_origin     ori: high-copy-number ColE1/pMB1/pBR322/pUC origin of replication
   9216..9499    +  misc_feature   cer region: ColE1-derived recombination site that helps to maintain plasmids as monomers
>Addgene plasmid #211006 | pHTN-HaloTag_DDB1:1-1140 | addgene full sequence | sequence record 423344 | Addgene NGS Result
TCAATATTGGCCATTAGCCATATTATTCATTGGTTATATAGCATAAATCAATATTGGCTATTGGCCATTG
CATACGTTGTATCTATATCATAATATGTACATTTATATTGGCTCATGTCCAATATGACCGCCATGTTGGC
ATTGATTATTGACTAGTTATTAATAGTAATCAATTACGGGGTCATTAGTTCATAGCCCATATATGGAGTT
CCGCGTTACATAACTTACGGTAAATGGCCCGCCTGGCTGACCGCCCAACGACCCCCGCCCATTGACGTCA
ATAATGACGTATGTTCCCATAGTAACGCCAATAGGGACTTTCCATTGACGTCAATGGGTGGAGTATTTAC
GGTAAACTGCCCACTTGGCAGTACATCAAGTGTATCATATGCCAAGTCCGCCCCCTATTGACGTCAATGA
CGGTAAATGGCCCGCCTGGCATTATGCCCAGTACATGACCTTACGGGACTTTCCTACTTGGCAGTACATC
TACGTATTAGTCATCGCTATTACCATGGTGATGCGGTTTTGGCAGTACACCAATGGGCGTGGATAGCGGT
TTGACTCACGGGGATTTCCAAGTCTCCACCCCATTGACGTCAATGGGAGTTTGTTTTGGCACCAAAATCA
ACGGGACTTTCCAAAATGTCGTAATAACCCCGCCCCGTTGACGCAAATGGGCGGTAGGCGTGTACGGTGG
GAGGTCTATATAAGCAGAGCTGGTTTAGTGAACCGTCAGATCACTAGAAGCTTTATTGCGGTAGTTTATC
ACAGTTAAATTGCTAACGCAGTCAGTGCTTCTGACACAACAGTCTCGAACTTAAGCTGCAGAAGTTGGTC
GTGAGGCACTGGGCAGGTAAGTATCAAGGTTACAAGACAGGTTTAAGGAGACCAATAGAAACTGGGCTTG
TCGAGACAGAGAAGACTCTTGCGTTTCTGATAGGCACCTATTGGTCTTACTGACATCCACTTTGCCTTTC
TCTCCACAGGTGTCCACTCCCAGTTCAATTACAGCTCTTAAGGCTAGAGTATTAATACGACTCACTATAG
GGCTAGCAAAGCCACCATGGCAGAAATCGGTACTGGCTTTCCATTCGACCCCCATTATGTGGAAGTCCTG
GGCGAGCGCATGCACTACGTCGATGTTGGTCCGCGCGATGGCACCCCTGTGCTGTTCCTGCACGGTAACC
CGACCTCCTCCTACGTGTGGCGCAACATCATCCCGCATGTTGCACCGACCCATCGCTGCATTGCTCCAGA
CCTGATCGGTATGGGCAAATCCGACAAACCAGACCTGGGTTATTTCTTCGACGACCACGTCCGCTTCATG
GATGCCTTCATCGAAGCCCTGGGTCTGGAAGAGGTCGTCCTGGTCATTCACGACTGGGGCTCCGCTCTGG
GTTTCCACTGGGCCAAGCGCAATCCAGAGCGCGTCAAAGGTATTGCATTTATGGAGTTCATCCGCCCTAT
CCCGACCTGGGACGAATGGCCAGAATTTGCCCGCGAGACCTTCCAGGCCTTCCGCACCACCGACGTCGGC
CGCAAGCTGATCATCGATCAGAACGTTTTTATCGAGGGTACGCTGCCGATGGGTGTCGTCCGCCCGCTGA
CTGAAGTCGAGATGGACCATTACCGCGAGCCGTTCCTGAATCCTGTTGACCGCGAGCCACTGTGGCGCTT
CCCAAACGAGCTGCCAATCGCCGGTGAGCCAGCGAACATCGTCGCGCTGGTCGAAGAATACATGGACTGG
CTGCACCAGTCCCCTGTCCCGAAGCTGCTGTTCTGGGGCACCCCAGGCGTTCTGATCCCACCGGCCGAAG
CCGCTCGCCTGGCCAAAAGCCTGCCTAACTGCAAGGCTGTGGACATCGGCCCGGGTCTGAATCTGCTGCA
AGAAGACAACCCGGACCTGATCGGCAGCGAGATCGCGCGCTGGCTGTCGACGCTCGAGATTTCCGGCGAG
CCAACCACTGAGGATCTGTACTTTCAGAGCGATAACGCGATCGCTTCCGAATTC
[3420 nt withheld, positions 2015-5434]
TAGGATATCTAGATTTGGGCCCAATTCCTGCAGGATTTTGCGGCCGCTTGCTGAGTTGGCTGCTGCCACC
GCTGAGCAATAACTAGCATAACCCCTTGGCCGCTTCGAGCAGACATGATAAGATACATTGATGAGTTTGG
ACAAACCACAACTAGAATGCAGTGAAAAAAATGCTTTATTTGTGAAATTTGTGATGCTATTGCTTTATTT
GTAACCATTATAAGCTGCAATAAACAAGTTAACAACAACAATTGCATTCATTTTATGTTTCAGGTTCAGG
GGGAGATGTGGGAGGTTTTTTTAAGCAAGTAAAACCTCTACAAATGTGGTAAAATCGAATTTTAACAAAA
TATTAACGCTTACAATTTCCTGATGCGGTATTTTCTCCTTACGCATCTGTGCGGTATTTCACACCGCATA
CGCGGATCTGCGCAGCACCATGGCCTGAAATAACCTCTGAAAGAGGAACTTGGTTAGGTACCTTCTGAGG
CGGAAAGAACCAGCTGTGGAATGTGTGTCAGTTAGGGTGTGGAAAGTCCCCAGGCTCCCCAGCAGGCAGA
AGTATGCAAAGCATGCATCTCAATTAGTCAGCAACCAGGTGTGGAAAGTCCCCAGGCTCCCCAGCAGGCA
GAAGTATGCAAAGCATGCATCTCAATTAGTCAGCAACCATAGTCCCGCCCCTAACTCCGCCCATCCCGCC
CCTAACTCCGCCCAGTTCCGCCCATTCTCCGCCCCATGGCTGACTAATTTTTTTTATTTATGCAGAGGCC
GAGGCCGCCTCGGCCTCTGAGCTATTCCAGAAGTAGTGAGGAGGCTTTTTTGGAGGCCTAGGCTTTTGCA
AAAAGCTTGATTCTTCTGACACAACAGTCTCGAACTTAAGGCTAGAGCCACCATGATTGAACAAGATGGA
TTGCACGCAGGTTCTCCGGCCGCTTGGGTGGAGAGGCTATTCGGCTATGACTGGGCACAACAGACAATCG
GCTGCTCTGATGCCGCCGTGTTCCGGCTGTCAGCGCAGGGGCGCCCGGTTCTTTTTGTCAAGACCGACCT
GTCCGGTGCCCTGAATGAACTGCAGGACGAGGCAGCGCGGCTATCGTGGCTGGCCACGACGGGCGTTCCT
TGCGCAGCTGTGCTCGACGTTGTCACTGAAGCGGGAAGGGACTGGCTGCTATTGGGCGAAGTGCCGGGGC
AGGATCTCCTGTCATCTCACCTTGCTCCTGCCGAGAAAGTATCCATCATGGCTGATGCAATGCGGCGGCT
GCATACGCTTGATCCGGCTACCTGCCCATTCGACCACCAAGCGAAACATCGCATCGAGCGAGCACGTACT
CGGATGGAAGCCGGTCTTGTCGATCAGGATGATCTGGACGAAGAGCATCAGGGGCTCGCGCCAGCCGAAC
TGTTCGCCAGGCTCAAGGCGCGCATGCCCGACGGCGAGGATCTCGTCGTGACCCATGGCGATGCCTGCTT
GCCGAATATCATGGTGGAAAATGGCCGCTTTTCTGGATTCATCGACTGTGGCCGGCTGGGTGTGGCGGAC
CGCTATCAGGACATAGCGTTGGCTACCCGTGATATTGCTGAAGAGCTTGGCGGCGAATGGGCTGACCGCT
TCCTCGTGCTTTACGGTATCGCCGCTCCCGATTCGCAGCGCATCGCCTTCTATCGCCTTCTTGACGAGTT
CTTCTGAGCGGGACTCTGGGGTTCGAAATGACCGACCAAGCGACGCCCAACCTGCCATCACGATGGCCGC
AATAAAATATCTTTATTTTCATTACATCTGTGTGTTGGTTTTTTGTGTGAATCGATAGCGATAAGGATCC
TCTTTGCGCTTGCGTTTTCCCTTGTCCAGATAGCCCAGTAGCTGACATTCATCCGGGGTCAGCACCGTTT
CTGCGGACTGGCTTTCTACGTAATGGTTTCTTAGACGTCAGGTGGCACTTTTCGGGGAAATGTGCGCGGA
ACCCCTATTTGTTTATTTTTCTAAATACATTCAAATATGTATCCGCTCATGAGACAATAACCCTGATAAA
TGCTTCAATAATATTGAAAAAGGAAGAGTATGAGTATTCAACATTTCCGTGTCGCCCTTATTCCCTTTTT
TGCGGCATTTTGCCTTCCTGTTTTTGCTCACCCAGAAACGCTGGTGAAAGTAAAAGATGCTGAAGATCAG
TTGGGTGCACGAGTGGGTTACATCGAACTGGATCTCAACAGCGGTAAGATCCTTGAGAGTTTTCGCCCCG
AAGAACGTTTTCCAATGATGAGCACTTTCAAAGTTCTGCTATGTGGCGCGGTATTATCCCGTATTGACGC
CGGGCAAGAGCAACTCGGTCGCCGCATACACTATTCTCAGAATGACTTGGTTGAGTACTCACCAGTCACA
GAAAAGCATCTTACGGATGGCATGACAGTAAGAGAATTATGCAGTGCTGCCATAACCATGAGTGATAACA
CTGCGGCCAACTTACTTCTGACAACTATCGGAGGACCGAAGGAGCTAACCGCTTTTTTGCACAACATGGG
GGATCATGTAACTCGCCTTGATCGTTGGGAACCGGAGCTGAATGAAGCCATACCAAACGACGAGCGTGAC
ACCACGATGCCTGTAGCAATGGCAACAACGTTGCGCAAACTATTAACTGGCGAACTACTTACTCTAGCTT
CCCGGCAACAATTAATAGACTGGATGGAGGCGGATAAAGTTGCAGGACCACTTCTGCGCTCGGCCCTTCC
GGCTGGCTGGTTTATTGCTGATAAATCTGGAGCCGGTGAGCGTGGGTCTCGCGGTATCATTGCAGCACTG
GGGCCAGATGGTAAGCCCTCCCGTATCGTAGTTATCTACACGACGGGGAGTCAGGCAACTATGGATGAAC
GAAATAGACAGATCGCTGAGATAGGTGCCTCACTGATTAAGCATTGGTAATTCGAAATGACCGACCAAGC
GACGCCCAACCGGTATCAGCTCACTCAAAGGCGGTAATACGGTTATCCACAGAATCAGGGGATAACGCAG
GAAAGAACATGTGAGCAAAAGGCCAGCAAAAGGCCAGGAACCGTAAAAAGGCCGCGTTGCTGGCGTTTTT
CCATAGGCTCCGCCCCCCTGACGAGCATCACAAAAATCGACGCTCAAGTCAGAGGTGGCGAAACCCGACA
GGACTATAAAGATACCAGGCGTTTCCCCCTGGAAGCTCCCTCGTGCGCTCTCCTGTTCCGACCCTGCCGC
TTACCGGATACCTGTCCGCCTTTCTCCCTTCGGGAAGCGTGGCGCTTTCTCATAGCTCACGCTGTAGGTA
TCTCAGTTCGGTGTAGGTCGTTCGCTCCAAGCTGGGCTGTGTGCACGAACCCCCCGTTCAGCCCGACCGC
TGCGCCTTATCCGGTAACTATCGTCTTGAGTCCAACCCGGTAAGACACGACTTATCGCCACTGGCAGCAG
CCACTGGTAACAGGATTAGCAGAGCGAGGTATGTAGGCGGTGCTACAGAGTTCTTGAAGTGGTGGCCTAA
CTACGGCTACACTAGAAGGACAGTATTTGGTATCTGCGCTCTGCTGAAGCCAGTTACCTTCGGAAAAAGA
GTTGGTAGCTCTTGATCCGGCAAACAAACCACCGCTGGTAGCGGTGGTTTTTTTGTTTGCAAGCAGCAGA
TTACGCGCAGAAAAAAAGGATTTCAAGAAGATCCTTTGATCTTTTCTACGGGGTCTGACGCTCAGTGGAA
CGAAAACTCACGTTAAGGGATTTTGGTCATGAGATTATCAAAAAGGATCTTCACCTAGATCCTTTTATAG
TCCGGAAATACAGGAACGCACGCTGGATGGCCCTTCGCTGGGATGGTGAAACCATGAAAAATGGCAGCTT
CAGTGGATTAAGTGGGGGTAATGTGGCCTGTACCCTCTGGTTGCATAGGTATTCATACGGTTAAAATTTA
TCAGGCGCGATTGCGGCAGTTTTTCGGGTGGTTTGTTGCCATTTTTACCTGTCTGCTGCCGTGATCGCGC
TGAACGCGTTTTAGCGGTGCGTACAATTAAGGGATTATGGTAAATCCACTTACTGTCTGCCCTCGTAGCC
ATCGAGATAAACCGCAGTACTCCGGCCACGATGCGTCCGGCGTAGAGGATCGAGATCT
