>Addgene plasmid #211006 | pHTN-HaloTag_DDB1:1-1140 | depositor partial sequence | sequence record 411492 | Insert sequence
[3420 nt withheld, positions 1-3420]
